>Addgene plasmid #79088 | pGRG36-Kn-PA1-GFP | addgene full sequence | sequence record 182383 | Addgene NGS Result
ATGAGTAAAGGAGAAGAACTTTTCACTGGAGTTGTCCCAATTCTTGTTGAATTAGATGGTGATGTTAATG
GGCACAAATTTTCTGTCAGTGGAGAGGGTGAAGGTGATGCAACATACGGAAAACTTACCCTTAAATTTAT
TTGCACTACTGGAAAACTACCTGTTCCATGGCCAACACTTGTCACTACTTTCGGTTATGGTGTTCAATGC
TTTGCGAGATACCCAGATCATATGAAACAGCATGACTTTTTCAAGAGTGCCATGCCCGAAGGTTATGTAC
AGGAAAGAACTATATTTTTCAAAGATGACGGGAACTACAAGACACGTGCTGAAGTCAAGTTTGAAGGTGA
TACCCTTGTTAATAGAATCGAGTTAAAAGGTATTGATTTTAAAGAAGATGGAAACATTCTTGGACACAAA
TTGGAATACAACTATAACTCACACAATGTATACATCATGGCAGACAAACAAAAGAATGGAATCAAAGTTA
ACTTCAAAATTAGACACAACATTGAAGATGGAAGCGTTCAACTAGCAGACCATTATCAACAAAATACTCC
AATTGGCGATGGCCCTGTCCTTTTACCAGACAACCATTACCTGTCCACACAATCTGCCCTTTCGAAAGAT
CCCAACGAAAAGAGAGACCACATGGTCCTTCTTGAGTTTGTAACAGCTGCTGGGATTACACATGGCATGG
ATGAACTATACAAATAGTAACCAACTCCATAAGGATCCGCGATCGCGGCGCGCCACCTGGTGGCCGGCCG
GTACCACGCGTGCGCGCTGATCCGGCTGCTAACAAAGCCCGAAAGGAAGCTGAGTTGGCTGCTGCCACCG
CTGAGCAATAACTAGCATAACCCCTTGGGGCCTCTAAACGGGTCTTGAGGGGTTTTTTGCTGAAAGGAGG
AACTATATCCGGACATCCACGCCACTCGAGCACCTAGGAGGCGCGCCACGGCCGCGTCGACCCCACGCCC
CTCTTTAATACGACGGGCAATTTGCACTTCAGAAAATGAAGAGTTTGCTTTAGCCATAACAAAAGTCCAG
TATGCTTTTTCACAGCATAACTGGACTGATTTCAGTTTACAACTATTCTGTCTAGTTTAAGACTTTATTG
TCATAGTTTAGATCTATTTTGTTCAGTTTAAGACTTTATTGTCCGCCCACAGGCCACGATGCGTCCGGCG
TAGAGGATCTGCTCATGTTTGACAGCTTATCATCGATGCATAATGTGCCTGTCAAATGGACGAAGCAGGG
ATTCTGCAAACCCTATGCTACTCCGTCAAGCCGTCAATTGTCTGATTCGTTACCAATTATGACAACTTGA
CGGCTACATCATTCACTTTTTCTTCACAACCGGCACGGAACTCGCTCGGGCTGGCCCCGGTGCATTTTTT
AAATACCCGCGAGAAATAGAGTTGATCGTCAAAACCAACATTGCGACCGACGGTGGCGATAGGCATCCGG
GTGGTGCTCAAAAGCAGCTTCGCCTGGCTGATACGTTGGTCCTCGCGCCAGCTTAAGACGCTAATCCCTA
ACTGCTGGCGGAAAAGATGTGACAGACGCGACGGCGACAAGCAAACATGCTGTGCGACGCTGGCGATATC
AAAATTGCTGTCTGCCAGGTGATCGCTGATGTACTGACAAGCCTCGCGTACCCGATTATCCATCGGTGGA
TGGAGCGACTCGTTAATCGCTTCCATGCGCCGCAGTAACAATTGCTCAAGCAGATTTATCGCCAGCAGCT
CCGAATAGCGCCCTTCCCCTTGCCCGGCGTTAATGATTTGCCCAAACAGGTCGCTGAAATGCGGCTGGTG
CGCTTCATCCGGGCGAAAGAACCCCGTATTGGCAAATATTGACGGCCAGTTAAGCCATTCATGCCAGTAG
GCGCGCGGACGAAAGTAAACCCACTGGTGATACCATTCGCGAGCCTCCGGATGACGACCGTAGTGATGAA
TCTCTCCTGGCGGGAACAGCAAAATATCACCCGGTCGGCAAACAAATTCTCGTCCCTGATTTTTCACCAC
CCCCTGACCGCGAATGGTGAGATTGAGAATATAACCTTTCATTCCCAGCGGTCGGTCGATAAAAAAATCG
AGATAACCGTTGGCCTCAATCGGCGTTAAACCCGCCACCAGATGGGCATTAAACGAGTATCCCGGCAGCA
GGGGATCATTTTGCGCTTCAGCCATACTTTTCATACTCCCGCCATTCAGAGAAGAAACCAATTGTCCATA
TTGCATCAGACATTGCCGTCACTGCGTCTTTTACTGGCTCTTCTCGCTAACCAAACCGGTAACCCCGCTT
ATTAAAAGCATTCTGTAACAAAGCGGGACCAAAGCCATGACAAAAACGCGTAACAAAAGTGTCTATAATC
ACGGCAGAAAAGTCCACATTGATTATTTGCACGGCGTCACACTTTGCTATGCCATAGCATTTTTATCCAT
AAGATTAGCGGATCCTACCTGACGCTTTTTATCGCAACTCTCTACTGTTTCTCCATACCCGTTTTTTTGG
GCTAGCGAATTCGAGCTCGGTACCCAAGTCTTAAACTAGACAGAATAGTTGTAAACTGAAATCAGTCCAG
TTATGCTGTGAAAAAGCATACTGGACTTTTGTTATGGCTAAAGCAAACTCTTCATTTTCTGAAGTGCAAA
TTGCCCGTCGTATTAAAGAGGGGCGTGGCCAAGGGCATGGTAAAGACTATATTCCATGGCTAACAGTACA
AGAAGTTCCTTCTTCAGGTCGTTCCCACCGTATTTATTCTCATAAGACGGGACGAGTCCATCATTTGCTA
TCTGACTTAGAGCTTGCTGTTTTTCTCAGTCTTGAGTGGGAGAGCAGCGTGCTAGATATACGCGAGCAGT
TCCCCTTATTACCTAGTGATACCAGGCAGATTGCAATAGATAGTGGTATTAAGCATCCTGTTATTCGTGG
TGTAGATCAGGTTATGTCTACTGATTTTTTAGTGGACTGCAAAGATGGTCCTTTTGAGCAGTTTGCTATT
CAAGTCAAACCTGCAGCAGCCTTACAAGACGAGCGTACCTTAGAAAAACTAGAACTAGAGCGTCGCTATT
GGCAGCAAAAGCAAATTCCTTGGTTCATTTTTACTGATAAAGAAATAAATCCCGTAGTAAAAGAAAATAT
TGAATGGCTTTATTCAGTGAAAACAGAAGAAGTTTCTGCGGAGCTTTTAGCACAACTATCCCCATTGGCC
CATATCCTGCAAGAAAAAGGAGATGAAAACATTATCAATGTCTGTAAGCAGGTTGATATTGCTTATGATT
TGGAGTTAGGCAAAACATTGAGTGAGATACGAGCCTTAACCGCAAATGGTTTTATTAAGTTCAATATTTA
TAAGTCTTTCAGGGCAAATAAGTGTGCAGATCTCTGTATTAGCCAAGTAGTGAATATGGAGGAGTTGCGC
TATGTGGCAAATTAATGAGGTTGTGCTATTTGATAATGATCCGTATCGCATTTTGGCTATAGAGGATGGC
CAAGTTGTCTGGATGCAAATAAGCGCTGATAAAGGAGTTCCACAAGCTAGGGCTGAGTTGTTGCTAATGC
AGTATTTAGATGAAGGCCGCTTAGTTAGAACTGATGACCCTTATGTACATCTTGATTTAGAAGAGCCGTC
TGTAGATTCTGTCAGCTTCCAGAAGCGCGAGGAGGATTATCGAAAAATTCTTCCTATTATTAATAGTAAG
GATCGTTTCGACCCTAAAGTCAGAAGCGAACTCGTTGAGCATGTGGTCCAAGAACATAAGGTTACTAAGG
CTACAGTTTATAAGTTGTTACGCCGTTACTGGCAGCGTGGTCAAACGCCTAATGCATTAATTCCTGACTA
CAAAAACAGCGGTGCACCAGGGGAAAGACGTTCAGCGACAGGAACAGCAAAGATTGGCCGAGCCAGAGAA
TATGGTAAGGGTGAAGGAACCAAGGTAACGCCCGAGATTGAACGCCTTTTTAGGTTGACCATAGAAAAGC
ACCTGTTAAATCAAAAAGGTACAAAGACCACCGTTGCCTATAGACGATTTGTGGACTTGTTTGCTCAGTA
TTTTCCTCGCATTCCCCAAGAGGATTACCCAACACTACGTCAGTTTCGTTATTTTTATGATCGAGAATAC
CCTAAAGCTCAGCGCTTAAAGTCTAGAGTTAAAGCAGGGGTATATAAAAAAGACGTACGACCCTTAAGTA
GTACAGCCACTTCTCAGGCGTTAGGCCCTGGGAGTCGTTATGAGATTGATGCCACGATTGCTGATATTTA
TTTAGTGGATCATCATGATCGCCAAAAAATCATAGGAAGACCAACGCTTTACATTGTGATTGATGTGTTT
AGTCGGATGATCACGGGCTTTTATATCGGCTTTGAAAATCCGTCTTATGTGGTGGCGATGCAGGCTTTTG
TAAATGCTTGCTCTGACAAAACGGCCATTTGTGCCCAGCATGATATTGAGATTAGTAGCTCAGACTGGCC
GTGTGTAGGTTTGCCAGATGTGTTGCTAGCGGACCGTGGCGAATTAATGAGTCATCAGGTCGAAGCCTTA
GTTTCTAGTTTTAATGTGCGAGTGGAAAGTGCTCCACCTAGACGTGGCGATGCTAAAGGCATAGTGGAAA
GCACTTTTAGAACACTACAAGCCGAGTTTAAGTCCTTTGCACCTGGCATTGTAGAGGGCAGTCGGATCAA
AAGCCATGGTGAAACAGACTATAGGTTAGATGCATCTCTGTCGGTATTTGAGTTCACACAAATTATTTTG
CGTACGATCTTATTCAGAAATAACCATCTGGTGATGGATAAATACGATCGAGATGCTGATTTTCCTACAG
ATTTACCGTCTATTCCTGTCCAGCTATGGCAATGGGGTATGCAGCATCGTACAGGTAGTTTAAGGGCTGT
GGAGCAAGAGCAGTTGCGAGTAGCGTTACTGCCTCGCCGAAAGGTCTCTATTTCTTCATTTGGCGTTAAT
TTGTGGGGTTTGTATTACTCGGGGTCAGAGATTCTGCGTGAGGGTTGGTTGCAGCGGAGCACTGATATAG
CTAGACCTCAACATTTAGAAGCGGCTTATGACCCAGTGCTGGTTGATACGATTTATTTGTTTCCGCAAGT
TGGCAGCCGTGTATTTTGGCGCTGTAATCTGACGGAACGTAGTCGGCAGTTTAAAGGTCTCTCATTTTGG
GAGGTTTGGGATATACAAGCACAAGAAAAACACAATAAAGCCAATGCGAAGCAGGATGAGTTAACTAAAC
GCAGGGAGCTTGAGGCGTTTATTCAGCAAACCATTCAGAAAGCGAATAAGTTAACGCCCAGTACTACTGA
GCCCAAATCAACACGCATTAAGCAGATTAAAACTAATAAAAAAGAAGCCGTGACCTCGGAGCGTAAAAAA
CGTGCGGAGCATTTGAAGCCAAGCTCTTCAGGTGATGAGGCTAAAGTTATTCCTTTCAACGCAGTGGAAG
CGGATGATCAAGAAGATTACAGCCTACCCACATACGTGCCTGAATTATTTCAGGATCCACCAGAAAAGGA
TGAGTCATGAGTGCTACCCGGATTCAAGCAGTTTATCGTGATACGGGGGTAGAGGCTTATCGTGATAATC
CTTTTATCGAGGCCTTACCACCATTACAAGAGTCAGTGAATAGTGCTGCATCACTGAAATCCTCTTTACA
GCTTACTTCCTCTGACTTGCAAAAGTCCCGTGTTATCAGAGCTCATACCATTTGTCGTATTCCAGATGAC
TATTTTCAGCCATTAGGTACGCATTTGCTACTAAGTGAGCGTATTTCGGTCATGATTCGAGGTGGCTACG
TAGGCAGAAATCCTAAAACAGGAGATTTACAAAAGCATTTACAAAATGGTTATGAGCGTGTTCAAACGGG
AGAGTTGGAGACATTTCGCTTTGAGGAGGCACGATCTACGGCACAAAGCTTATTGTTAATTGGTTGTTCT
GGTAGTGGGAAGACGACCTCTCTTCATCGTATTCTAGCCACGTATCCTCAGGTGATTTACCATCGTGAAC
TCAATGTAGAGCAGGTGGTGTATTTGAAAATAGACTGCTCGCATAATGGTTCGCTAAAAGAAATCTGCTT
GAATTTTTTCAGAGCGTTGGATCGAGCCTTGGGCTCGAACTATGAGCGTCGTTATGGCTTAAAACGTCAT
GGTATAGAAACCATGTTGGCTTTGATGTCGCAAATAGCCAATGCACATGCTTTAGGGTTGTTGGTTATTG
ATGAAATTCAGCATTTAAGCCGCTCTCGTTCGGGTGGATCTCAAGAGATGCTGAACTTTTTTGTGACGAT
GGTGAATATTATTGGCGTACCAGTGATGTTGATTGGTACCCCTAAAGCACGAGAGATTTTTGAGGCTGAT
TTGCGGTCTGCACGTAGAGGGGCAGGGTTTGGAGCTATATTCTGGGATCCTATACAACAAACGCAACGTG
GAAAGCCCAATCAAGAGTGGATCGCTTTTACGGATAATCTTTGGCAATTACAGCTTTTACAACGCAAAGA
TGCGCTGTTATCGGATGAGGTCCGTGATGTGTGGTATGAGCTAAGCCAAGGAGTGATGGACATTGTAGTA
AAACTTTTTGTACTCGCTCAGCTCCGTGCGCTAGCTTTAGGCAATGAGCGTATTACCGCTGGTTTATTGC
GGCAAGTGTATCAAGATGAGTTAAAGCCTGTGCACCCCATGCTAGAGGCATTACGCTCGGGTATCCCAGA
ACGCATTGCTCGTTATTCTGATCTAGTCGTTCCCGAGATTGATAAACGGTTAATCCAACTTCAGCTAGAT
ATCGCAGCGATACAAGAACAAACACCAGAAGAAAAAGCCCTTCAAGAGTTAGATACCGAAGATCAGCGTC
ATTTATATCTGATGCTGAAAGAGGATTACGATTCAAGCCTGTTAATTCCCACTATTAAAAAAGCGTTTAG
CCAGAATCCAACGATGACAAGACAAAAGTTACTGCCTCTTGTTTTGCAGTGGTTGATGGAAGGCGAAACG
GTAGTGTCAGAACTAGAAAAGCCCTCCAAGAGTAAAAAGGTTTCGGCTATAAAGGTAGTCAAGCCCAGCG
ACTGGGATAGCTTGCCTGATACGGATTTACGTTATATCTATTCACAACGCCAACCTGAAAAAACCATGCA
TGAACGGTTAAAAGGGAAAGGGGTAATAGTGGATATGGCGAGCTTATTTAAACAAGCAGGTTAGCCATGA
GAAACTTTCCTGTTCCGTACTCGAATGAGCTGATTTATAGCACTATTGCACGGGCAGGCGTTTATCAAGG
GATTGTTAGTCCTAAGCAGCTGTTGGATGAGGTGTATGGCAACCGCAAGGTGGTCGCTACCTTAGGTCTG
CCCTCGCATTTAGGTGTGATAGCAAGACATCTACATCAAACAGGACGTTACGCTGTTCAGCAGCTTATTT
ATGAGCATACCTTATTCCCTTTATATGCTCCGTTTGTAGGCAAGGAGCGCCGAGACGAAGCTATTCGGTT
AATGGAGTACCAAGCGCAAGGTGCGGTGCATTTAATGCTAGGAGTCGCTGCTTCTAGAGTTAAGAGCGAT
AACCGCTTTAGATACTGCCCTGATTGCGTTGCTCTTCAGCTAAATAGGTATGGGGAAGCCTTTTGGCAAC
GAGATTGGTATTTGCCCGCTTTGCCATATTGTCCAAAACACGGTGCTTTAGTCTTCTTTGATAGAGCTGT
AGATGATCACCGACATCAATTTTGGGCTTTGGGTCATACTGAGCTGCTTTCAGACTACCCCAAAGACTCC
CTATCTCAATTAACAGCACTAGCTGCTTATATAGCCCCTCTGTTAGATGCTCCACGAGCGCAAGAGCTTT
CCCCAAGCCTTGAGCAGTGGACGCTGTTTTATCAGCGCTTAGCGCAGGATCTAGGGCTAACCAAAAGCAA
GCACATTCGTCATGACTTGGTGGCGGAGAGAGTGAGGCAGACTTTTAGTGATGAGGCACTAGAGAAACTG
GATTTAAAGTTGGCAGAGAACAAGGACACGTGTTGGCTGAAAAGTATATTCCGTAAGCATAGAAAAGCCT
TTAGTTATTTACAGCATAGTATTGTGTGGCAAGCCTTATTGCCAAAACTAACGGTTATAGAAGCGCTACA
GCAGGCAAGTGCTCTTACTGAGCACTCTATAACGACAAGACCTGTTAGCCAGTCTGTGCAACCTAACTCT
GAAGATTTATCTGTTAAGCATAAAGACTGGCAGCAACTAGTGCATAAATACCAAGGAATTAAGGCGGCAA
GACAGTCTTTAGAGGGTGGGGTGCTATACGCTTGGCTTTACCGACATGACAGGGATTGGCTAGTTCACTG
GAATCAACAGCATCAACAAGAGCGTCTGGCACCCGCCCCTAGAGTTGATTGGAACCAAAGAGATCGAATT
GCTGTACGACAACTATTAAGAATCATAAAGCGTCTAGATAGTAGCCTTGATCACCCAAGAGCGACATCGA
GCTGGCTGTTAAAGCAAACTCCTAACGGAACCTCTCTTGCAAAAAATCTACAGAAACTGCCTTTGGTAGC
GCTTTGCTTAAAGCGTTACTCAGAGAGTGTGGAAGATTATCAAATTAGACGGATTAGCCAAGCTTTTATT
AAGCTTAAACAGGAAGATGTTGAGCTTAGGCGCTGGCGATTATTAAGAAGTGCAACGTTATCTAAAGAGC
GGATAACTGAGGAAGCACAAAGATTCTTGGAAATGGTTTATGGGGAAGAGTGAGTGGTTAGGCTAGCTAC
ATTTAATGACAATGTGCAGGTTGTACATATTGGTCATTTATTCCGTAACTCGGGTCATAAGGAGTGGCGT
ATTTTTGTTTGGTTTAATCCAATGCAAGAACGGAAATGGACTCGATTTACTCATTTGCCTTTATTAAGTC
GAGCTAAGGTGGTTAACAGTACAACAAAGCAAATAAATAAGGCGGATCGTGTGATTGAGTTTGAAGCATC
GGATCTTCAACGAGCCAAAATAATCGATTTTCCTAATCTCTCGTCCTTTGCTTCCGTACGCAACAAGGAT
GGAGCGCAGAGTTCATTTATTTACGAAGCTGAAACACCATATAGCAAGACTCGTTATCACATCCCACAGT
TAGAGCTAGCTCGGTCATTATTTTTAGGGGATCCTCTAGAGTCGACCTGCAGGCATGCAAGCTTGGCTGT
TTTGGCGGATGAGAGAAGATTTTCAGCCTGATACAGATTAAATCAGAACGCAGAAGCGGTCTGATAAAAC
AGAATTTGCCTGGCGGCAGTAGCGCGGTGGTCCCACCTGACCCCATGCCGAACTCAGAAGTGAAACGCCG
TAGCGCCGATGGTAGTGTGGGGTCTCCCCATGCGAGAGTAGGGAACTGCCAGGCATCAAATAAAACGAAA
GGCTCAGTCGAAAGACTGGGCCTTTCGTTTTATCTGTTGTTTGTCGGTGAACGCTCTCCTGAGTAGGACA
AATCCGCCGGGAGCGGATTTGAACGTTGCGAAGCAACGGCCCGGAGGGTGGCGGGCAGGACGCCCGCCAT
AAACTGCCAGGCATCAAATTAAGCAGAAGGCCATCCTGACGGATGGCCTTTTTGCGTTTCTACAAACTCT
TTTGTTTATTTTTCTAAATACATTCAAATATGTATCCGCTCATGAGACAATAACCCTGATAAATGCTTCA
ATAATATTGAAAAAGGAAGAGTATGAGTATTCAACATTTCCGTGTCGCCCTTATTCCCTTTTTTGCGGCA
TTTTGCCTTCCTGTTTTTGCTCACCCAGAAACGCTGGTGAAAGTAAAAGATGCTGAAGATCAGTTGGGTG
CACGAGTGGGTTACATCGAACTGGATCTCAACAGCGGTAAGATCCTTGAGAGTTTTCGCCCCGAAGAACG
TTTTCCAATGATGAGCACTTTTAAAGTTCTGCTATGTGGCGCGGTATTATCCCGTGTTGACGCCGGGCAA
GAGCAACTCGGTCGCCGCATACACTATTCTCAGAATGACTTGGTTGAGTACTCACCAGTCACAGAAAAGC
ATCTTACGGATGGCATGACAGTAAGAGAATTATGCAGTGCTGCCATAACCATGAGTGATAACACTGCGGC
CAACTTACTTCTGACAACGATCGGAGGACCGAAGGAGCTAACCGCTTTTTTGCACAACATGGGGGATCAT
GTAACTCGCCTTGATCGTTGGGAACCGGAGCTGAATGAAGCCATACCAAACGACGAGCGTGACACCACGA
TGCCTGCAGCAATGGCAACAACGTTGCGCCGCAAGCACTCAGGGCGCAAGGGCTGCTAAAGGAAGCGGAA
CACGTAGAAAGCCAGTCCGCAGAAACGGTGCTGACCCCGGATGAATGTCAGCTACTGGGCTATCTGGACA
AGGGAAAACGCAAGCGCAAAGAGAAAGCAGGTAGCTTGCAGTGGGCTTACATGGCGATAGCTAGACTGGG
CGGTTTTATGGACAGCAAGCGAACCGGAATTGCCAGCTGGGGCGCCCTCTGGTAAGGTTGGGAAGCCCTG
CAAAGTAAACTGGATGGCTTTCTTGCCGCCAAGGATCTGATGGCGCAGGGGATCAAGATCTGATCAAGAG
ACAGGATGAGGATCGTTTCGCATGATTGAACAAGATGGATTGCACGCAGGTTCTCCGGCCGCTTGGGTGG
AGAGGCTATTCGGCTATGACTGGGCACAACAGACAATCGGCTGCTCTGATGCCGCCGTGTTCCGGCTGTC
AGCGCAGGGGCGCCCGGTTCTTTTTGTCAAGACCGACCTGTCCGGTGCCCTGAATGAACTGCAGGACGAG
GCAGCGCGGCTATCGTGGCTGGCCACGACGGGCGTTCCTTGCGCAGCTGTGCTCGACGTTGTCACTGAAG
CGGGAAGGGACTGGCTGCTATTGGGCGAAGTGCCGGGGCAGGATCTCCTGTCATCTCACCTTGCTCCTGC
CGAGAAAGTATCCATCATGGCTGATGCAATGCGGCGGCTGCATACGCTTGATCCGGCTACCTGCCCATTC
GACCACCAAGCGAAACATCGCATCGAGCGAGCACGTACTCGGATGGAAGCCGGTCTTGTCGATCAGGATG
ATCTGGACGAAGAGCATCAGGGGCTCGCGCCAGCCGAACTGTTCGCCAGGCTCAAGGCGCGCATGCCCGA
CGGCGAGGATCTCGTCGTGACCCATGGCGATGCCTGCTTGCCGAATATCATGGTGGAAAATGGCCGCTTT
TCTGGATTCATCGACTGTGGCCGGCTGGGTGTGGCGGACCGCTATCAGGACATAGCGTTGGCTACCCGTG
ATATTGCTGAAGAGCTTGGCGGCGAATGGGCTGACCGCTTCCTCGTGCTTTACGGTATCGCCGCTCCCGA
TTCGCAGCGCATCGCCTTCTATCGCCTTCTTGACGAGTTCTTCTGAGCGGGACTCTGGGGTTCGAAATGA
CCGACCAAGCGACGCCCAACCTGCCATCACGAGATTTCGATTCCACCGCCGCCTTCTATGAAAGGTTGGG
CTTCGGAATCGTTTTCCGGGACGCCGGCTGGATGATCCTCCAGCGCGGGGATCTCATGCTGGAGTTCTTC
GCCCACCCCAGCTTCAAGCAAACTATTAACTGGCGAACTACTTACTCTAGCTTCCCGGCAACAATTAATA
GACTGGATGGAGGCGGATAAAGTTGCAGGACCACTTCTGCGCTCGGCCCTTCCGGCTGGCTGGTTTATTG
CTGATAAATCTGGAGCCGGTGAGCGTGGGTCTCGCGGTATCATTGCAGCACTGGGGCCAGATGGTAAGCC
CTCCCGTATCGTAGTTATCTACACGACGGGGAGTCAGGCAACTATGGATGAACGAAATAGACAGATCGCT
GAGATAGGTGCCTCACTGATTAAGCATTGGTAACTGTCAGACCAAGTTTACTCATATATACTTTAGATTG
ATT
[125 nt withheld, positions 11904-12028]
CGCCGCCGGCCAGCCTCGCAGAGCAGGATTCCCGTTGAGCACCGCCAGGTGCGAATAAGGGACAGTGAAG
AAGGAACACCCGCTCGCGGGTGGGCCTACTTCACCTATCCTGCCCGGCGGCATCACCGGCGCCACAGGTG
CGGTTGCTGGCGCCTATATCGCCGACATCACCGATGGGGAAGATCGGGCTCGCCACTTCGGGCTCATGAG
CGCTTGTTTCGGCGTGGGTATGGTGGCAGGCCCCGTGGCCGGGGGACTGTTGGGCGCCATCTCCTTGCAT
GCACCATTCCTTGCGGCGGCGGTGCTCAACGGCCTCAACCTACTACTGGGCTGCTTCCTAATGCAGGAGT
CGCATAAGGGAGAGCGTCGATCCCCGACAGTAAGACGGGTAAGCCTGTTGATGATACCGCTGCCTTACTG
GGTGCATTAGCCAGTCTGAATGACCTGTCACGGGATAATCCGAAGTGGTCAGACTGGAAAATCAGAGGGC
AGGAACTGCTGAACAGCAAAAAGTCAGATAGCACCACATAGCAGACCCGCCATAAAACGCCCTGAGAAGC
CCGTGACGGGCTTTTCTTGTATTATGGGTAGTTTCCTTGCATGAATCCATAAAAGGCGCCTGTAGTGCCA
TTTACCCCCATTCACTGCCAGAGCCGTGAGCGCAGCGAACTGAATGTCACGAAAAAGACAGCGACTCAGG
TGCCTGATGGTCGGAGACAAAAGGAATATTCAGCGATTTGCCCGAGCTTGCGAGGGTGCTACTTAAGCCT
TTAGGGTTTTAAGGTCTGTTTTGTAGAGGAGCAAACAGCGTTTGCGACATCCTTTTGTAATACTGCGGAA
CTGACTAAAGTAGTGAGTTATACACAGGGCTGGGATCTATTCTTTTTATCTTTTTTTATTCTTTCTTTAT
TCTATAAATTATAACCACTTGAATATAAACAAAAAAAACACACAAAGGTCTAGCGGAATTTACAGAGGGT
CTAGCAGAATTTACAAGTTTTCCAGCAAAGGTCTAGCAGAATTTACAGATACCCACAACTCAAAGGAAAA
GGACTAGTAATTATCATTGACTAGCCCATCTCAATTGGTATAGTGATTAAAATCACCTAGACCAATTGAG
ATGTATGTCTGAATTAGTTGTTTTCAAAGCAAATGAACTAGCGATTAGTCGCTATGACTTAACGGAGCAT
GAAACCAAGCTAATTTTATGCTGTGTGGCACTACTCAACCCCACGATTGAAAACCCTACAAGGAAAGAAC
GGACGGTATCGTTCACTTATAACCAATACGTTCAGATGATGAACATCAGTAGGGAAAATGCTTATGGTGT
ATTAGCTAAAGCAACCAGAGAGCTGATGACGAGAACTGTGGAAATCAGGAATCCTTTGGTTAAAGGCTTT
GAGATTTTCCAGTGGACAAACTATGCCAAGTTCTCAAGCGAAAAATTAGAATTAGTTTTTAGTGAAGAGA
TATTGCCTTATCTTTTCCAGTTAAAAAAATTCATAAAATATAATCTGGAACATGTTAAGTCTTTTGAAAA
CAAATACTCTATGAGGATTTATGAGTGGTTATTAAAAGAACTAACACAAAAGAAAACTCACAAGGCAAAT
ATAGAGATTAGCCTTGATGAATTTAAGTTCATGTTAATGCTTGAAAATAACTACCATGAGTTTAAAAGGC
TTAACCAATGGGTTTTGAAACCAATAAGTAAAGATTTAAACACTTACAGCAATATGAAATTGGTGGTTGA
TAAGCGAGGCCGCCCGACTGATACGTTGATTTTCCAAGTTGAACTAGATAGACAAATGGATCTCGTAACC
GAACTTGAGAACAACCAGATAAAAATGAATGGTGACAAAATACCAACAACCATTACATCAGATTCCTACC
TACATAACGGACTAAGAAAAACACTACACGATGCTTTAACTGCAAAAATTCAGCTCACCAGTTTTGAGGC
AAAATTTTTGAGTGACATGCAAAGTAAGTATGATCTCAATGGTTCGTTCTCATGGCTCACGCAAAAACAA
CGAACCACACTAGAGAACATACTGGCTAAATACGGAAGGATCTGAGGTTCTTATGGCTCTTGTATCTATC
AGTGAAGCATCAAGACTAACAAACAAAAGTAGAACAACTGTTCACCGTTACATATCAAAGGGAAAACTGT
CCATATGCACAGATGAAAACGGTGTAAAAAAGATAGATACATCAGAGCTTTTACGAGTTTTTGGTGCATT
TAAAGCTGTTCACCATGAACAGATCGACAATGTAACAGATGAACAGCATGTAACACCTAATAGAACAGGT
GAAACCAGTAAAACAAAGCAACTAGAACATGAAATTGAACACCTGAGACAACTTGTTACAGCTCAACAGT
CACACATAGACAGCCTGAAACAGGCGATGCTGCTTATCGAATCAAAGCTGCCGACAACACGGGAGCCAGT
GACGCCTCCCGTGGGGAAAAAATCATGGCAATTCTGGAAGAAATAGCGCTTTCAGCCTGTGGGCGGACAA
AATAGTTGGGAACTGGGAGGGGTGGAAATGGAGTTTTTAAGGATTATTTAGGGAAGAGTGACAAAATAGA
TGGGAACTGGGTGTAGCGTCGTAAGCTAATACGAAAATTAAAAATGACAAAATAGTTTGGAACTAGATTT
CACTTATCTGGTTGGTCGACACTAGTATTACCCTGTTATCCCTAGATTTAAATGATATCGGATCCTAGTA
AGCCACGTTTTAATTAATCAGATCCCGGGTCAATAGCGGTTATCAAAAAGAGTATTGACTTAAAGTCTAA
CCTATAGGATACTTACAGCCATCGAGAGATTAAAGAGGAGAAAGGCGAA
Features (pLannotate 1.2.2; 29 found; start..end, strand, type, name):
      1..714     +  CDS            GFPmut3: GFPmut3 is a basic (constitutively fluorescent) green fluorescent protein published in 1996, derived from Aequorea victoria. It is reported to be a very rapidly-maturing weak dimer.
    795..844     +  CDS            SET1 (fragment): solubility-enhancement tag derived from T7 phage gene 10B
    852..899     +  terminator     T7 terminator: transcription terminator for bacteriophage T7 RNA polymerase
    973..1171    +  mobile_element Tn7R (fragment): mini-Tn7 element (right end of the Tn7 transposon) Tn7
   1209..1227    +  promoter       tet promoter (fragment): E. coli promoter for tetracycline efflux protein gene
   1317..2195    -  CDS            araC: L-arabinose regulatory protein; araC
   2222..2506    +  promoter       araBAD promoter: araBAD; promoter of the L-arabinose operon of E. coli; the araC regulatory gene is transcribed in the opposite direction (Guzman et al., 1995)
   2527..2545    +  misc_feature   MCS (fragment): pUC18/19 multiple cloning site
   2624..3442    +  CDS            tnsA: TNSA_ECOLX - Experimental evidence at protein level: Swiss-Prot protein existence level 1. Required for Tn7 transposition. Forms the transposase, together with TnsB. TnsA executes the 5'-DNA strand breakage reaction. TnsABC and TnsD promote high-frequency insertion of Tn7 into a specific target site known as ATT-Tn7 whereas TnsABC and TnsD promote low- frequency insertion into many different sites. From Escherichia coli.
   3432..5537    +  CDS            tnsB: TNSB_ECOLX - Experimental evidence at protein level: Swiss-Prot protein existence level 1. Sequence-specific, DNA-binding protein required for Tn7 transposition. Recognizes sequences necessary for recombination at both left and right ends of Tn7 and, together with TnsA, forms the transposase. TnsB executes the 5'-DNA strand breakage and joining reactions. From Escherichia coli.
   5537..7201    +  CDS            tnsC: TNSC_ECOLX - Experimental evidence at protein level: Swiss-Prot protein existence level 1. TnsABC + TnsD promote high-frequency insertion of Tn7 into a specific target site known as att-Tn7 whereas TnsABC + TnsE promote low-frequency insertion into many different sites. From Escherichia coli.
   7207..8730    +  CDS            tnsD: TNSD_ECOLX - Protein predicted: Swiss-Prot protein existence level 4. TnsABC + TnsD promote high-frequency insertion of Tn7 into a specific target site known as att-Tn7 whereas TnsABC + TnsE promote low-frequency insertion into many different sites. From Escherichia coli.
   8737..9126    +  CDS            tnsE (fragment): TNSE_ECOLX - Experimental evidence at protein level: Swiss-Prot protein existence level 1. TnsABC + TnsD promote high-frequency insertion of Tn7 into a specific target site known as att-Tn7 whereas TnsABC + TnsE promote low-frequency insertion into many different sites. From Escherichia coli.
   9127..9164    +  misc_feature   MCS (fragment): pUC18/19 multiple cloning site
   9248..9363    +  ncRNA          5S rRNA: Accession: RF00001 - 5S ribosomal RNA
   9367..9453    +  terminator     rrnB T1 terminator: Escherichia coli rrnB; transcription terminator T1 from the E. coli rrnB gene
   9545..9572    +  terminator     rrnB T2 terminator: transcription terminator T2 from the E. coli rrnB gene
   9591..9682    +  promoter       AmpR promoter: bla
   9683..10249   +  CDS            AmpR (fragment): β-lactamase; bla; confers resistance to ampicillin, carbenicillin, and related antibiotics
  10249..10560   +  CDS            tnpA (fragment): TN5P_ECOLX - Also known as tnp. Experimental evidence at protein level: Swiss-Prot protein existence level 1. Mediates transposition of transposon Tn5 by a 'cut and paste' mechanism. First, the monomeric transposase binds the 19 bp inverted DNA repeats flanking the transposon. Then, dimerization of the DNA- bound transposase creates a synaptic DNA complex. After nicking of the first DNA strand, excision of the transposon proceeds through a series of intermediates. The transposase then mediates the insertion of the transposon at a new site by strand transfer. The activity of the wild- type tran
  10592..11383   +  CDS            neo: KKA2_KLEPN - Also known as kan, nptII. Experimental evidence at protein level: Swiss-Prot protein existence level 1. Resistance to kanamycin, neomycin, paromomycin, ribostamycin, butirosin and gentamicin B. From Klebsiella pneumoniae.
  11407..11583   +  CDS            ble (fragment): BLE_KLEPN - Experimental evidence at protein level: Swiss-Prot protein existence level 1. Binding protein with a strong affinity to the bleomycin family of antibiotics. Binds to CL990; an antimitotic-antibiotic compound. From Klebsiella pneumoniae.
  11568..11862   +  CDS            bla(M) (fragment): β-lactamase lacking the signal sequence; bla(M); allows cytosolic expression of β-lactamase
  11905..12033   +  rep_origin     f1 ori (fragment) (sequence partly withheld): f1 bacteriophage origin of replication; arrow indicates direction of (+) strand synthesis
  12034..12143   -  oriT           oriT: incP origin of transfer
  12146..12398   +  CDS            TcR (fragment): tetracycline efflux protein; tet; confers resistance to tetracycline
  12883..13105   +  rep_origin     pSC101 ori: low-copy replication origin that requires the Rep101 protein
  13153..14103   +  CDS            Rep101(Ts): temperature-sensitive version of the RepA protein needed for replication with the pSC101 origin (Armstrong et al., 1984); rep101 encoding an A56V mutation
  14536..14701   +  mobile_element Tn7L: mini-Tn7 element (left end of the Tn7 transposon) Tn7
