[The description below was written by a language model from this plasmid's Addgene catalogue record and pLannotate feature annotations shown in this document.]
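Description:
pGRG36-Kn-PA1-GFP is a low-copy, temperature-sensitive Tn7 delivery plasmid built on the pGRG36 backbone and used to place a GFP expression cassette into the Escherichia coli chromosome. It replicates from the pSC101 origin with the temperature-sensitive Rep101 (A56V) protein, so it is maintained at a permissive temperature and can be lost from cells at elevated temperature once integration has occurred. The original ampicillin marker has been disrupted. The feature table shows the bla coding sequence split into two fragments flanking a Tn5-derived segment that carries the neo (nptII) kanamycin resistance gene along with partial tnpA and ble remnants. Selection is therefore with kanamycin. An incP oriT and fragments of an f1 origin and a tetracycline resistance gene are also annotated in the backbone.

The payload lies between the Tn7 left and right ends. It comprises a GFP coding sequence, annotated as the rapidly maturing GFPmut3 variant of Aequorea victoria GFP, followed by a short T7 gene 10-derived fragment and a T7 terminator. The catalogue entry gives PA1 as the promoter, but this element was not picked up as a feature by the automated annotation. It presumably sits in the unannotated stretch between Tn7L and the start of GFP. Outside the transposon ends, the tnsA, tnsB, tnsC and tnsD genes (plus a truncated tnsE) sit downstream of the araBAD promoter with its divergent araC regulator and are terminated by rrnB T1/T2. TnsABC together with TnsD directs high-frequency, site-specific insertion of the mini-Tn7 into the chromosomal attTn7 site. The result is a single-copy, stably integrated fluorescent marker. The associated publication concerns coevolved E. coli strains, but the record does not spell out how the marker was applied there.
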