Addgene plasmid #79088: pGRG36-Kn-PA1-GFP
Purpose: pGRG36-Kn-PA1-GFP is a Kanamycine resistance plasmid used to integrate a GFP expression cassette into the chromosome of E.coli, described in Yang et al. 2016 (Pending publication Pubmed ID)
Depositing lab: Frank Rosenzweig. Depositing organization: University of Montana. Publication: Fitness and Productivity Increase with Ecotypic Diversity among Escherichia coli Strains That Coevolved in a Simple, Constant Environment. Yang DD, Alexander A, Kinnersley M, Cook E, Caudy A, Rosebrock A, Rosenzweig F. Appl Environ Microbiol. 2020 Apr 1;86(8). pii: AEM.00051-20. doi: 10.1128/AEM.00051-20. Print 2020 Apr 1. PubMed 32060029.
Backbone
  Vector backbone: pGRG36
  Backbone manufacturer: McKenzie, G. J., Bmc Microbiology, 2006
  Backbone size w/o insert (bp): 12549
  Total vector size (bp): 14877
  Modifications to backbone: Amp marker disrupted, replaced with a Kan marker, PA1 promoter and GFP expression cassette inserted.
  Vector type: Bacterial Expression ; Bacterial chromosome integration and expression of GFP
Growth in bacteria
  Bacterial resistance: Kanamycin, 50 μg/mL
  Growth temperature: 30°C
  Growth strain: DH5alpha
  Growth instructions: maintained at 30C, but cue at 42. See publication for details.
  Copy number: Low Copy
Gene/Insert
  Gene/Insert name: GFP
  Species: E.coli
  Insert size (bp): 717
  Promoter: PA1
  Cloning method: Gibson Cloning
  Sequencing primers: 5′ gagagattaaagaggagaaaggcgaaATGAGTAAAGGAGAAGAACTTT; 3′ gcggatccttatggagttggttaCTATTTGTATAGTTCATCCATG
Terms and licenses: Academic/Nonprofit Terms; Industry Terms: Not Available to Industry
How to cite: pGRG36-Kn-PA1-GFP was a gift from Frank Rosenzweig (Addgene plasmid # 79088 ; http://n2t.net/addgene:79088 ; RRID:Addgene_79088)
